>Addgene plasmid #41850 | pVLAD6 | addgene full sequence | sequence record 254286 | Addgene NGS Result
TTGAGATCCTTTTTTTCTGCGCGTAATCTGCTGCTTGCAAACAAAAAAACCACCGCTACCAGCGGTGGTT
TGTTTGCCGGATCAAGAGCTACCAACTCTTTTTCCGAAGGTAACTGGCTTCAGCAGAGCGCAGATACCAA
ATACTGTTCTTCTAGTGTAGCCGTAGTTAGGCCACCACTTCAAGAACTCTGTAGCACCGCCTACATACCT
CGCTCTGCTAATCCTGTTACCAGTGGCTGCTGCCAGTGGCGATAAGTCGTGTCTTACCGGGTTGGACTCA
AGACGATAGTTACCGGATAAGGCGCAGCGGTCGGGCTGAACGGGGGGTTCGTGCACACAGCCCAGCTTGG
AGCGAACGACCTACACCGAACTGAGATACCTACAGCGTGAGCTATGAGAAAGCGCCACGCTTCCCGAAGG
GAGAAAGGCGGACAGGTATCCGGTAAGCGGCAGGGTCGGAACAGGAGAGCGCACGAGGGAGCTTCCAGGG
GGAAACGCCTGGTATCTTTATAGTCCTGTCGGGTTTCGCCACCTCTGACTTGAGCGTCGATTTTTGTGAT
GCTCGTCAGGGGGGCGGAGCCTATGGAAAAACGCCAGCAACGCGGCCTTTTTACGGTTCCTGGCCTTTTG
CTGGCCTTTTGCTCACATGTTCTTTCCTGCGTTATCCCCTGATTCTGTGGATAACCGTATTACCGCCTTT
GAGTGAGCTGATACCGCTCGCCGCAGCCGAACGACCGAGCGCAGCGAGTCAGTGAGCGAGGAAGCGGAAG
AGCGCCCAATACGCAAACCGCCTCTCCCCGCGCGTTGGCCGATTCATTAATGCAGCTGGCACGACAGGTT
TCCCGACTGGAAAGCGGGCAGTGAGCGCAACGCAATTAATGTGAGTTAGCTCACTCATTAGGCACCCCAG
GCTTTACACTTTATGCTTCCGGCTCGTATGTTGTGTGGAATTGTGAGCGGATAACAATTTCACACAGGAA
ACAGCTATGACCATGATTACGAATTGGCCGCCGGTTAGCAACTTGTATGTTAACACGCCGACGGCGTACC
AGTCAAACGAACGTGCATAGTTGTGGTGTCGAATTTTTTCCGGACTAAAATACTCCAACGTGCCGTCGTG
CACGCTAAGTGAGTTTTCGTGTTTGCACAATCCGTAATCGCAAACATACACGCGATCAAGTGCTTCGAAA
TATAAGACATTTTCGAGTTTTATGTCGTTGTGTATGAAATTGTGCTTGTGCAAATCGTTGAGCGCTTCAC
ACAGCTGTCTAATAATATTGCTAACAAGTTGGTACGAAAGCTCGCCTTTAATTTGTAGTGTTTCAAATAA
ATCGGGACAGTCAATGTAGTCCATCACGATCACTTGGTTGTTGATGGAACCGTGATTAAAATAGATTTTT
ATAAAATTTGGGTGGTCGCTCATTAACTGGTGAACTTTTATTTCGTCAGCGTTAAAATTGTGCGCCGAAA
TTGTTTTCTGCAAATACAATTTGCTAGTGGGCTTGTGCGATAAAATAGATATTTTGCCAAAGCGCCCGTT
GATTATTTTATACCGAGTTTTGACGTTTTTGCAGTTTTCGTAAAATTGTACCAGCGTTTGCAGCGTAGCA
TTTGTGGTGGCCATGACGAATCGTAGATATGAATCTGTACAATCTTATTTATTCAATAATAGGAACAACA
AAATTGATGCGCATCAATTTTTTGAACGTGTCGATACTGCGGAAGCGCAAATTATCAAAAACAACATTTA
CGACAACACAGTGGTGCTGAACAGAGATGTTCTTTTAAATATTTTAAAGCTTGCCAACGACGTTTTTGAC
AACAAAGCATACATGTACGTCGACGACAGCGAAGTGTCTCGCCACTACAATGCTGTAGTAAAAATGAAAA
GGCTTGTTATCGGCGTGCGAGCTTGAGACAATCTCTTTACAATACAATTGCTTACATTGAGCGGTTGTTA
AATATCGGCACGGTAAACGATAGCGAAATTACAATGCTTATAGCAGATTTTTACGATTTGTATTCCAATT
ATAATATTGAATTGCCACCACCCCAAGCGCTGCCTCGAAGCAGACGACCTTCCGTTGTGCAGCCAGCGGC
GCCTGCGCCGGTGCCCACAATCGTGCGCGAACAAACTAAACCAGAACAAATTATACCGGCGGCACCGCCG
CCACCACCTTCTCCCGTGCCTAACATTCCAGCGCCTCCACCACCACCACCACCATCGATGTCTGAATTGC
CGCCCGCTCCACCAATGCCGACGGAACCTCAACCCGCTGCACCTTTAGACGACAGACAACAATTGTTGGA
AGCTATTAGAAACGAAAAAAATCGCACTCGTCTCAGACCGGTCAAACCAAAAACGGCGCCCGAAACCAGT
ACAATAGTTGAGGTGCCGACTGTGTTGCCTAAAGAGACATTTGAGCCTAAACCGCCGTCTGCATCACCGC
CACCACCTCCGCCTCCGCCTCCGCCGCCAGCCCCGCCTGCGCCTCCACCGATGGTAGATTTATCATCAGC
TCCACCACCGCCGCCATTAGTAGATTTGCCGTCTGAAATGTTACCACCGCCTGCACCATCGCTTTCTAAC
GTGTTGTCTGAATTAAAATCGGGCACAGTTAGATTGAAACCCGCCCAAAAACGCCCGCAATCAGAAATAA
TTCCAAAAAGCTCAACTACAAATTTGATCGCGGACGTGTTAGCCGACACAATTAATAGGCGTCGTGTGGC
TATGGCAAAATCGTCTTCGGAAGCAACTTCTAACGACGAGGGTTGGGACGACGACGATAATCGGCCTAAT
AAAGCTAACACGCCCGATGTTAAATATGTCCAAGCTTTATTTAACGTGTTTACGTCGAGTCAATTGTACA
CTAACGACAGTGATGAAAGAAATACAAAAGCGCATAATATTTTGAACGACGTCGAACCTTTATTACAAAA
CAAAACACAAACGAATATCGACAAAGCTAGATTGCTGCTACAAGATTTGGCAAGTTTTGTGGCGTTGAGC
GAAAATCCATTAGATAGTCCAGCCATCGGTTCGGAAAAACAACCCTTGTTTGAAACTAATCGAAACCTAT
TTTACAAATCTATTGAGGATTTAATATTTAAATTCAGATATAAAGACGCTGAAAATCATTTGATTTTCGC
TCTAACATACCACCCTAAAGATTATAAATTTAATGAATTATTAAAATACGTACAACAATTGTCTGTAAAT
CAACAACGCACAGAATCTAGCGCTTAATAAATGTACTAATAACAATGTATCGTGTTTTAATACGCCGGAC
CAGTGAACAGAGGTGCGTCTGGTGCAAACTCCTTTACTTTGAACACCAGGGAAACTTCAAGGAGAATTTC
CTCCTCTTCAGCAGAGTCGGTACCGATGTAAACGATGGGCTTGTAGAAGTTCTCCCAGATGACACGATCG
ATGAACTGTTCGAACGAGTTGGTGTACTCAGAGTGAAGGTTCATTATTGGGCAGCCGCCGCCCTTCTTAG
CCAGGCTGATGCGGTACTCGTTGTTGCTGCCCACCCATGAAGGCTCGACGATCCTAATCACGTCATGAGG
TACATAGTCGGGGTCGCAACGCAGAGCGTGTTGGGCCAGGAATTTGTAACAACGGTTGGGTCTAGTGGGA
CGCATGTTGACAACAAGGAAAACATCCATCACTTCTTGGTCGTTAACAATGGGGAAGCTGTCTTCCATGA
AGCGGGTCCAAGTTTCCCTGTAGAACTCTTTTCCTTTCCATCCAACGACAAGCTTCATCGTGTCGGGTTT
AACATTACGGATTTCCTTGAAGAGAGTGAGTTTTTGGTTCTTGCCGGGTCCCAGGAAAGGATCAGATCTT
CAATATTGGCCATTAGCCATATTATTCATTGGTTATATAGCATAAATCAATATTGGCTATTGGCCATTGC
ATACGTTGTATCTATATCATAATATGTACATTTATATTGGCTCATGTCCAATATGACCGCCATGTTGGCA
TTGATTATTGACTAGTTATTAATAGTAATCAATTACGGGGTCATTAGTTCATAGCCCATATATGGAGTTC
CGCGTTACATAACTTACGGTAAATGGCCCGCCTGGCTGACCGCCCAACGACCCCCGCCCATTGACGTCAA
TAATGACGTATGTTCCCATAGTAACGCCAATAGGGACTTTCCATTGACGTCAATGGGTGGAGTATTTACG
GTAAACTGCCCACTTGGCAGTACATCAAGTGTATCATATGCCAAGTCCGCCCCCTATTGACGTCAATGAC
GGTAAATGGCCCGCCTGGCATTATGCCCAGTACATGACCTTACGGGACTTTCCTACTTGGCAGTACATCT
ACGTATTAGTCATCGCTATTACCATGGTGATGCGGTTTTGGCAGTACACCAATGGGCGTGGATAGCGGTT
TGACTCACGGGGATTTCCAAGTCTCCACCCCATTGACGTCAATGGGAGTTTGTTTTGGCACCAAAATCAA
CGGGACTTTCCAAAATGTCGTAATAACCCCGCCCCGTTGACGCAAATGGGCGGTAGGCGTGTACGGTGGG
AGGTCTATATAAGCAGAGCTCGTTTAGTGAACCGTCAGATCACTAGAAGCTTTATTGCGGTAGTTTATCA
CAGTTAAATTGCTAACGCAGTCAGTGCTTCTGACACAACAGTCTCGAACTTAAGCTGCAGAAGTTGGTCG
TGAGGCACTGGGCAGGTAAGTATCAAGGTTACAAGACAGGTTTAAGGAGACCAATAGAAACTGGGCTTGT
CGAGACAGAGAAGACTCTTGCGTTTCTGATAGGCACCTATTGGTCTTACTGACATCCACTTTGCCTTTCT
CTCCACAGGTGTCCACTCCCAGTTCAATTACAGCTCTTAAGGCTAGAGTACTTAATACGACTCACTATAG
GCTAGCCTCGAGAATTCACGCGTGGTACCTCTAGAGTCGACCCGGGCGGCCGCATTGGAAGTTCTGTTTC
AAGGGCCTGGGGCCGCAGAAGATCAAGTTGATCCAAGATTGATTGATGGCAAGCATCACCATCACCATCA
CCATCACTAGAATCAACCTCTGGATTACAAAATTTGTGAAAGATTGACTGGTATTCTTAACTATGTTGCT
CCTTTTACGCTATGTGGATACGCTGCTTTAATGCCTTTGTATCATGCTATTGCTTCCCGTATGGCTTTCA
TTTTCTCCTCCTTGTATAAATCCTGGTTGCTGTCTCTTTATGAGGAGTTGTGGCCCGTTGTCAGGCAACG
TGGCGTGGTGTGCACTGTGTTTGCTGACGCAACCCCCACTGGTTGGGGCATTGCCACCACCTGTCAGCTC
CTTTCCGGGACTTTCGCTTTCCCCCTCCCTATTGCCACGGCGGAACTCATCGCCGCCTGCCTTGCCCGCT
GCTGGACAGGGGCTCGGCTGTTGGGCACTGACAATTCCGTGGTGTTGTCGGGGAAGCTGACGTCCTTTCC
ATGGCTGCTCGCCTGTGTTGCCACCTGGATTCTGCGCGGGACGTCCTTCTGCTACGTCCCTTCGGCCCTC
AATCCAGCGGACCTTCCTTCCCGCGGCCTGCTGCCGGCTCTGCGGCCTCTTCCGCGTCTTCGCCTTCGCC
CTCAGACGAGTCGGATCTCCCTTTGGGCCGCCTCCCCGCCTGAGACATGATAAGATACATTGATGAGTTT
GGACAAACCACAACTAGAATGCAGTGAAAAAAATGCTTTATTTGTGAAATTTGTGATGCTATTGCTTTAT
TTGTAACCATTATAAGCTGCAATAAACAAGTTAACAACAACAATTGCATTCATTTTATGTTTCAGGTTCA
GGGGGAGATGTGGGAGGTTTTTTAAAGCAAGTAAAACCTCTACAAATGTGGTAGGATCCGCGCCCGATGG
TGGGACGGTATGAATAATCCGGAATATTTATAGGTTTTTTTATTACAAAACTGTTACGAAAACAGTAAAA
TACTTATTTATTTGCGAGATGGTTATCATTTTAATTATCTCCATGATATCAGCAACTATATATTGATAGA
CATTTCCAGTTTGTGATATTAGTTTGTGCGTCTCATTACAATGGCTGTTATTTTTAACAACAAACAACTG
CTCGCAGACAATAGTATAGAAAAGGGAGGTGAACTGTTTTTGTTTAACGGTTCGTACAACATTTTGGAAA
GTTATGTTAATCCGGTGCTGCTAAAAAATGGTGTAATTGAACTAGAAGAAGCTGCGTACTATGCCGGCAA
CATATTGTACAAAACCGACGATCCCAAATTCATTGATTATATAAATTTAATAATTAAAGCAACACACTCC
GAAGAACTACCAGAAAATAGCACTGTTGTAAATTACAGAAAAACTATGCGCAGCGGTACTATACACCCCA
TTAAAAAAGACATATATATTTATGACAACAAAAAATTTACTCTATACGATAGATACATATATGGATACGA
TAATAACTATGTTAATTTTTATGAGGAGAAAAATGAAAAAGAGAAGGAATACGAAGAAGAAGACGACAAG
GCGTCTAGTTTATGTGAAAATAAAATTATATTGTCGCAAATTAACTGTGAATCATTTGAAAATGATTTTA
AATATTACCTCAGCGATTATAACTACGCGTTTTCAATTATAGATAATACTACAAATGTTCTTGTTGCGTT
TGGTTTGTATCGTTAATAAAAAACAAATTTGACATTTATAATTGTTTTATTATTCAATAATTACAAATAG
GATTGAGACCCTTGCAGTTGCCAGCAAACGGACAGAGCTTGTCGACAGTTTTCATTTTTTGGCAGTTTGG
TGGTTTATACACATCTTGGGATTTGATTAAAAGATGCATGACTTCACCCACACACTTGGAGTCGTGGTTG
TAGAAATGCGTCAGAGCCTTGATTAAACATCGGTTTTCACACTTGGCACACGAAACCACGTTTGCAATGT
AACAGTTTAGTATAAACCTCTTCCTGTACATACCGCCGCGCGGTACATTGTTTTCTTTCAAATCGTTCAA
TATTTTTTTTATACACGGAGGCATATTAATCTTGTTGTTCAGCATGTCGACGACATTTTTCTTTCCTTCT
ACGCATTCTTTCATACAAATGTTTCTCTTGCTGCGTTTTTTAAAATTGGAATTTTTAATTTCATTAATAG
TGGGCGGAGCCGTTAACAGCATGTACAATCGCAGTCCGGAAATTTTGACCAAAACCCCGCCATTGTAGAA
TACCGTGTATGGAGTTAGGGTCAATTTATCAATAAAATCATCGGGATCAATTAAATATGTAGCTTTCTTG
TCTAAACATGACGCTCTAATGAGCGGACTCCACACGTTATACGATGCATTCGCCATACTTCGCGGCTTCT
CGCACCAGCGGTCCTGATTCGACTAACGGTCGATTGGATGGCTTAATAGTTTTAACGTCACCGACATACT
CGGTAATTTTGTAGTCGGCAGTTCTTTTGGGCGTGATCGTTGTCACTACGGGGGTCATGTCATCGCTTCG
TAAAAACTTATTACAATCAAAGCTCGTGCCGGAACGCGTGCACAGATCGTGCACGTTGCGTCGCAAGCTA
TTTAATTCGCGCTTTATTTGATCTCTATCATAGTCGTGTTGAGATGCGACAACGGGCGCATTGTTAATTC
TTGACGTGCGATACATAATATATTATTGGATAAAGTTGCATTAAATGAAACTAACTTACAAGATGGCTAG
TTTGTTAAAATACGCGCTGCGCTTGACTCGGGAATACAAAGAAAACATTATTCCACACTTTGATCACTTG
ACTCGATTGCGCGATTTAATCGACGGCATGATTAAAAGCGAGGATGTACAACGTTTTAATCGCACTAATC
GCAATGATTTAATTTCGGCTTGCATGCAAATCAACGTTCGGACGTACATGCCCAACGCCACGATAGATAT
GCGCAAACAACCCAACTGTATATATTTTCGAATTTGCCAATATTGCCACTTGGAGGCCGACGTGCCTTCG
CCCGACGATCATTCGGTGTACAGATACTTGTGCGTCGCGTGCGGCACGCCGCTGGTCATCGACCACCCGC
TCGACGTGTTCGGCCACACGGAGGAAGGCGTCAACGAACTGCTCGAGGTGCAGCGAGTCAACGCGGGCGG
GGAGTTGTAGGCGTCATAACTATTTATTAAATAAGATAATTTAAAAAATCGCCGTTAATATGCAAATCAA
AACTGTACTATTGGCTTTTGCGATGTTTGCCGCGTTGAACGCGCAACACGTTTTAGCCGCTTGCGCCGAG
ACCGGCGCCGTCTGCGTTCATAACGACGAGTGTTGTAGCGGCGCATGTTCCCCCATATTTAATTATTGCT
TACCACAATAAGTTTAGTTTGCGTTAAAAAACAATAGTTGTTGCAAAATCGACACACGTGTATCAAAATG
GCTCGCGTTAAAATTGGAGAATTTAAATTTGGAGAAGATACGTTCAACCTGCGGTACGTGCTAGAGCGCG
ACCAACAGGTCCGGTTCGTGGCCAAGGACGTCGCTAACAGTTTAAAATATACAGTTTGTGATAAAGCTAT
ACGTGTTCATGTAGACAATAAATACAAATCGTTATTTGAGCAGACCATCCAAAATGGGGGCCCTACCTCT
AACAGCGTCGTGAAAAGGGGCGACCCGCTGTATTTGCAGCCGCATACAGTGCTCATTACTAAATCCGGCG
TGATTCAGCTGATTATGAAGTCCAAATTGCCTTACGCCATAGAATTACAAGAATGGCTTTTAGAAGAAGT
AATTCCTCAAGTGCTCTGCACCGGCAAGTACGATCCCGCGATCAAACAACGGGAGGAGGAGAGCAAACAG
TTGGTGACTAAGCTGATTGCGACATTCACCGAGCACACAAACGCGCTGCAAGCGGTGGTGGCGCAAAAAA
CCGAGGAACTTGTTAAAAAACAAGAGTTTATTGAACGCATCGTTGCCATCAAGGACAAGCAGATCGAGGC
CAAAGATTTGCAGGTCACGCGCGTCATGACTGATCTAAACCGCATGTACACCGGCTTCCAGGAAACCATG
CAAAAGAAAGACGAAATAATGCAGAAAAAAGACGCGCAGGTCACCGATTTAGTTGCCAAAGTGGTGGATT
TGTCGGATCGCGCGGTTCAATACCCCGCGGACAAGCGCAAACATCCGGTGTTGTGCGTGACGCGCGACGG
CACTACGTTTACGGCTATTACCGGCCAAAAGACGTACGTGGAAAACCAAAAGCATAAACGTAACATCAAC
GTTGCCAACATTGTGGTGGAGAATATCCGGCCTAATCCTACCGTCGATTGGAACAACGCCACTGATCGGC
TACAAGCTAAACGGAGCAAGCGAAGCATAGTTTTGGTTCGCTGGAAGAAGCGCAACAATTTGAAAATAGG
ATAAAGTATTTGTTAAAGAATGCAAATAATATTAATTAAATTAATAAATCTTGAACGTAATTTTGTCTTT
CAATTTTGTGACCTCTGGCTTTTTCGAATCTATCTATGGCTTCCTGCGGCGCAATACCCAGGGTGTGCAT
TAAATATCTGCACACCATGTAACCGGTGCGATTAATACCGTGTGTGCAGTGCACGCCCACCAACATGCCG
GGACACTTTTCTGTAAATTCTTTTACCGTGTCAATAAATTCTTGAACTATGCTTTCAGGCGGCAAAGTCT
GGCCAGGTACTTGAATTTTTTTGTATAACAGGCCCGCCCGCAAAAAATGCACACCATCATAATATTTAGA
CGTGTTGGTTAAATCGATTATTGCTCCAATACTAGGGTTTTGTTTTACTATCTGTTCTGCGGTCCACATA
TCTTCTTCGCTAGTCACGTACGCAAACAACTCGGGCCGCAAAGGTGTTTTAAAACATATCAGATTAGAAT
CTTTTATAACTTGGCCGCATTGTAAATAGTTGTGCCAACGCGCGGGAAACATTTTACACGTGCTTTCAAT
CTTATCTCATAAACGCAACTAAATATGATCCTTCAACTCGCTTTACGAGCCAAGCTTGGCACTGGCCGTC
GTTTTACAACGTCGTGACTGGGAAAACCCTGGCGTTACCCAACTTAATCGCCTTGCAGCACATCCCCCTT
TCGCCAGCTGGCGTAATAGCGAAGAGGCCCGCACCGATCGCCCTTCCCAACAGTTGCGCAGCCTGAATGG
CGAATGGCGCCTGATGCGGTATTTTCTCCTTACGCATCTGTGCGGTATTTCACACCGCATATGGTGCACT
CTCAGTACAATCTGCTCTGATGCCGCATAGTTAAGCCAGCCCCGACACCCGCCAACACCCGCTGACGCGC
CCTGACGGGCTTGTCTGCTCCCGGCATCCGCTTACAGACAAGCTGTGACCGTCTCCGGGAGCTGCATGTG
TCAGAGGTTTTCACCGTCATCACCGAAACGCGCGAGACGAAAGGGCCTCGTGATACGCCTATTTTTATAG
GTTAATGTCATGATAATAATGGTTTCTTAGACGTCAGGTGGCACTTTTCGGGGAAATGTGCGCGGAACCC
CTATTTGTTTATTTTTCTAAATACATTCAAATATGTATCCGCTCATGAGACAATAACCCTGATAAATGCT
TCAATAATATTGAAAAAGGAAGAGTATGAGTATTCAACATTTCCGTGTCGCCCTTATTCCCTTTTTTGCG
GCATTTTGCCTTCCTGTTTTTGCTCACCCAGAAACGCTGGTGAAAGTAAAAGATGCTGAAGATCAGTTGG
GTGCACGAGTGGGTTACATCGAACTGGATCTCAACAGCGGTAAGATCCTTGAGAGTTTTCGCCCCGAAGA
ACGTTTTCCAATGATGAGCACTTTTAAAGTTCTGCTATGTGGCGCGGTATTATCCCGTATTGACGCCGGG
CAAGAGCAACTCGGTCGCCGCATACACTATTCTCAGAATGACTTGGTTGAGTACTCACCAGTCACAGAAA
AGCATCTTACGGATGGCATGACAGTAAGAGAATTATGCAGTGCTGCCATAACCATGAGTGATAACACTGC
GGCCAACTTACTTCTGACAACGATCGGAGGACCGAAGGAGCTAACCGCTTTTTTGCACAACATGGGGGAT
CATGTAACTCGCCTTGATCGTTGGGAACCGGAGCTGAATGAAGCCATACCAAACGACGAGCGTGACACCA
CGATGCCTGTAGCAATGGCAACAACGTTGCGCAAACTATTAACTGGCGAACTACTTACTCTAGCTTCCCG
GCAACAATTAATAGACTGGATGGAGGCGGATAAAGTTGCAGGACCACTTCTGCGCTCGGCCCTTCCGGCT
GGCTGGTTTATTGCTGATAAATCTGGAGCCGGTGAGCGTGGGTCTCGCGGTATCATTGCAGCACTGGGGC
CAGATGGTAAGCCCTCCCGTATCGTAGTTATCTACACGACGGGGAGTCAGGCAACTATGGATGAACGAAA
TAGACAGATCGCTGAGATAGGTGCCTCACTGATTAAGCATTGGTAACTGTCAGACCAAGTTTACTCATAT
ATACTTTAGATTGATTTAAAACTTCATTTTTAATTTAAAAGGATCTAGGTGAAGATCCTTTTTGATAATC
TCATGACCAAAATCCCTTAACGTGAGTTTTCGTTCCACTGAGCGTCAGACCCCGTAGAAAAGATCAAAGG
ATCTTC
Features (pLannotate 1.2.2; 31 found; start..end, strand, type, name):
      1..589     +  rep_origin     ori: high-copy-number ColE1/pMB1/pBR322/pUC origin of replication
    772..864     +  CDS            lacI (fragment): lac repressor; lacI; The lac repressor binds to the lac operator to inhibit transcription in E. coli. This inhibition can be relieved by adding lactose or isopropyl-β-D-thiogalactopyranoside (IPTG).
    877..898     +  protein_bind   CAP binding site: CAP binding activates transcription in the presence of cAMP. E. coli catabolite activator protein
    913..943     +  promoter       lac promoter: promoter for the E. coli lac operon
    947..969     +  protein_bind   lac operator (fragment): The lac repressor binds to the lac operator to inhibit transcription in E. coli. This inhibition can be relieved by adding lactose or isopropyl-β-D-thiogalactopyranoside (IPTG). lac repressor encoded by lacI
   1004..1624    -  CDS            PK1 (fragment): PK1_NPVAC - Also known as PK-1. Experimental evidence at transcript level: Swiss-Prot protein existence level 2. Serine/threonine protein kinase that plays a role in viral propagation by phosphorylating various viral and cellular substrates including the viral p6.9 protein or host histone H1. Participates in nucleocapsid assembly and polyhedra formation. From Autographa californica nuclear polyhedrosis virus (AcMNPV).
   1623..1910    +  CDS            P61 (fragment): P78_NPVAC - Experimental evidence at protein level: Swiss-Prot protein existence level 1. Plays a role in the transport of the nucleocapsids from the cytoplasm toward the host nucleus together with the host actin- polymerizing Arp2/3 complex. From Autographa californica nuclear polyhedrosis virus (AcMNPV).
   2207..2224    +  CDS            9xHis (fragment): 9xHis affinity tag
   2904..3276    -  3'UTR          polyhedrin 3' UTR: 3' UTR from the Autographa californica nucleopolyhedrovirus polyhedrin gene (Suzuki et al., 2006)
   3280..3843    -  CDS            PH (fragment): PYHD_NPVAC - Also known as P29, POLH. Experimental evidence at protein level: Swiss-Prot protein existence level 1. Major component of the virus occlusion bodies which are large proteinaceous structures termed polyhedra. These structures serve as the protective package for the virus particles outside the infected host and allow natural transmission of virus between insect hosts, assisting persistence in the environment. Forms the paracrystalline lattice of polyhedra and interacts with enveloped virions as well as other accessory molecules and structures to form a mature viral occlusion body. F
   3989..4366    +  enhancer       CMV enhancer: human cytomegalovirus immediate early enhancer
   4368..4567    +  promoter       CMV promoter: human cytomegalovirus (CMV) immediate early promoter
   4706..4838    +  intron         chimeric intron: chimera between introns from human β-globin and immunoglobulin heavy chain genes
   4883..4901    +  promoter       T7 promoter: promoter for bacteriophage T7 RNA polymerase
   5024..5044    +  CDS            7xHis: 6xHis affinity tag
   5051..5639    +  misc_feature   WPRE: woodchuck hepatitis virus posttranscriptional regulatory element
   5651..5772    -  polyA_signal   SV40 poly(A) signal: SV40 polyadenylation signal
   5795..5863    -  CDS            large T antigen (fragment): large T antigen from SV40 (simian virus 40)
   5906..5997    -  promoter       polyhedrin promoter: polh from Autographa californica; promoter for the baculovirus polyhedrin gene
   6001..6828    -  misc_recomb    baculovirus recombination region (lef2/ORF603): contains ORF603 and part of lef2
   6707..7336    -  CDS            LEF-2: LEF2_NPVAC - Experimental evidence at protein level: Swiss-Prot protein existence level 1. Plays an essential role in viral DNA replication. Does not seem to participate in the initiation step but is rather important for the amplification of DNA. Also required for expression from the vp39 and polh promoters. From Autographa californica nuclear polyhedrosis virus (AcMNPV).
   7320..7646    -  CDS            Y005_NPVAC: Protein predicted: Swiss-Prot protein existence level 4. From Autographa californica nuclear polyhedrosis virus (AcMNPV).
   7675..8127    +  CDS            Y004_NPVAC: Protein predicted: Swiss-Prot protein existence level 4. From Autographa californica nuclear polyhedrosis virus (AcMNPV).
   8180..8338    +  CDS            CTL: CXOL_NPVAC - Also known as CTX. Protein inferred from homology: Swiss-Prot protein existence level 3. From Autographa californica nuclear polyhedrosis virus (AcMNPV).
   8398..9381    +  CDS            Y002_NPVAC: Protein predicted: Swiss-Prot protein existence level 4. From Autographa californica nuclear polyhedrosis virus (AcMNPV).
   9419..9922    -  CDS            PTP: PTP_NPVAC - Experimental evidence at protein level: Swiss-Prot protein existence level 1. Plays a role in the regulation and processing of late viral mRNAs by displaying RNA 5'-triphosphatase and diphosphatase activities. From Autographa californica nuclear polyhedrosis virus (AcMNPV).
  10000..10154   +  CDS            lacZα (fragment): LacZα fragment of β-galactosidase; lacZ fragment
  10160..10259   -  misc_feature   bom (fragment): basis of mobility region from pBR322
  10361..10396   -  CDS            rop (fragment): Rop protein, which maintains plasmids at low copy number; rop
  10491..10595   +  promoter       AmpR promoter: bla
  10596..11456   +  CDS            AmpR: β-lactamase; bla; confers resistance to ampicillin, carbenicillin, and related antibiotics
