[The description below was written by a language model from this plasmid's Addgene catalogue record and pLannotate feature annotations shown in this document.]
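Description:
pVLAD6 is an empty-backbone BacMam transfer vector built on the baculovirus transfer plasmid pVL1393 and catalogued as a mammalian expression vector. It is about 11.6 kb and is propagated in E. coli as a high-copy plasmid through a ColE1/pUC-type origin, with ampicillin selection provided by the β-lactamase gene. Remnants of lac-region sequences (lacI, lacZα, lac promoter/operator fragments) and of the pBR322 bom and rop elements are carried over from the parental plasmid.

The mammalian expression cassette is embedded within AcMNPV genomic sequence. On one side lie the lef2/ORF603 recombination region, LEF-2 and upstream viral ORFs including PTP. On the other lie polyhedrin coding fragments, the polyhedrin 3' UTR and fragments of the PK1 and P78 genes. These flanks allow homologous recombination with baculovirus DNA in insect cells, which places the cassette at the polyhedrin locus of a recombinant virus. The cassette itself consists of the human CMV immediate-early enhancer and promoter, a chimeric β-globin/immunoglobulin intron and a T7 promoter. These are followed by a short histidine-tag coding segment, a WPRE to boost transcript stability and expression, and an SV40 polyadenylation signal that is annotated on the opposite strand. No gene of interest is present. The annotated layout suggests that an insert would go between the intron/T7 region and the His tag to give a C-terminally tagged product, although the record does not describe the cloning sites. The native polyhedrin promoter remains, oriented away from the CMV cassette.

According to the associated publication title, the system is intended for baculovirus-mediated transduction of mammalian cells to produce high levels of soluble and membrane glycoproteins for structural studies.
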