Addgene plasmid #41850: pVLAD6
Purpose: (Empty Backbone)
Depositing lab: Chris Garcia. Depositing organization: Stanford University. Publication: BacMam system for high-level expression of recombinant soluble and membrane glycoproteins for structural studies. Dukkipati A, Park HH, Waghray D, Fischer S, Garcia KC. Protein Expr Purif. 2008 Dec;62(2):160-70. Epub 2008 Aug 22. 10.1016/j.pep.2008.08.004 PubMed 18782620.
Backbone
  Vector backbone: pVL1393
  Backbone manufacturer: Invitrogen
  Vector type: Mammalian Expression
Growth in bacteria
  Bacterial resistance: Ampicillin, 100 μg/mL
  Growth temperature: 37°C
  Growth strain: DH5alpha
  Copy number: High Copy
Terms and licenses: Academic/Nonprofit Terms; Industry Terms: Not Available to Industry
How to cite: pVLAD6 was a gift from Chris Garcia (Addgene plasmid # 41850 ; http://n2t.net/addgene:41850 ; RRID:Addgene_41850)
