>Addgene plasmid #41850 | pVLAD6 | addgene partial sequence | sequence record 59255 | WPRE-R 5'-CATAGCGTAAAAGGAGCAACA-3'
ATCCAGAGGTTGATTCTAGTGATGGTGATGGTGATGGTGATGCTTGCCATCAATCAATCTTGGATCAACT
TGATCTTCTGCGGCCCCAGGCCCTTGAAACAGAACTTCCAATGCGGCCGCCCGGGTCGACTCTAGAGGTA
CCACGCGTGAATTCTCGAGGCTAGCCTATAGTGAGTCGTATTAAGTACTCTAGCCTTAAGAGCTGTAATT
GAACTGGGAGTGGACACCTGTGGAGAGAAAGGCAAAGTGGATGTCAGTAAGACCAATAGGTGCCTATCAG
AAACGCAAGAGTCTTCTCTGTCTCGACAAGCCCAGTTTCTATTGGTCTCCTTAAACCTGTCTTGTAACCT
TGATACTTACCTGCCCAGTGCCTCACGACCAACTTCTGCAGCTTAAGTTCGAGACTGTTGTGTCAGAAGC
ACTGACTGCGTTAGCAATTTAACTGTGATAAACTACCGCAATAAAGCTTCTAGTGATCTGACGGTTCACT
AAACGAGCTCTGCTTATATAGACCTCCCACCGTACACGCCTACCGCCCATTTGCGTCAACGGGGCGGGGT
TATTACGACATTTTGGAAAGTCCCGTTGATTTTGGTGCCAAAACAAACTCCCATTGACGTCAATGGGGTG
GAGACTTGGAAATCCCCGTGAGTCAAACCGCTATCCACGCCCATTGGTGTACTGCCAAAACCGCATCACC
ATGGTAATAGCGATGACTAATACGTAGATGTACTGCCAAGTAGGAAAGTCCCGTAAGGTCATGTACTGGG
CATAATGCCAGGCGGGCCATTTACCGTCATTGACGTCAATAGGGGGCGGA
